Addgene plasmid #78752: pcDNA3-FLAG/MKRN1(1-280)
Purpose: To overexpress MKRN1(1-280) in Mammalian Cells
Depositing lab: Jaewhan Song. Depositing organization: Yonsei University. Publication: Differential regulation of p53 and p21 by MKRN1 E3 ligase controls cell cycle arrest and apoptosis. Lee EW, Lee MS, Camus S, Ghim J, Yang MR, Oh W, Ha NC, Lane DP, Song J. EMBO J. 2009 Jul 22;28(14):2100-13. doi: 10.1038/emboj.2009.164. Epub 2009 Jun 18. PubMed 19536131.
Backbone
  Vector backbone: pcDNA3-FLAG
  Vector type: Mammalian Expression
Growth in bacteria
  Bacterial resistance: Ampicillin, 100 μg/mL
  Growth temperature: 37°C
  Growth strain: DH5alpha
  Copy number: High Copy
Gene/Insert
  Gene/Insert name: MKRN1
  Species: H. sapiens (human)
  Mutation: 1-280
  Entrez Gene: MKRN1 (a.k.a. RNF61)
  Promoter: CMV
  Tag / fusion protein: FLAG (N terminal on backbone)
  Cloning method: Restriction Enzyme; 5′ cloning site unknown (unknown if destroyed); 3′ cloning site unknown (unknown if destroyed)
  Sequencing primers: 5′ CMV-F; 3′ BGHrev
Terms and licenses: Academic/Nonprofit Terms; Industry Terms: Not Available to Industry
How to cite: pcDNA3-FLAG/MKRN1(1-280) was a gift from Jaewhan Song (Addgene plasmid # 78752 ; http://n2t.net/addgene:78752 ; RRID:Addgene_78752)
