[The description below was written by a language model from this plasmid's Addgene catalogue record and pLannotate feature annotations shown in this document.]
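Description:
pcDNA3-FLAG/MKRN1(1-280) is a 6,270-nt mammalian expression plasmid built on a pcDNA3-FLAG backbone, designed to overexpress an N-terminally FLAG-tagged truncation of human MKRN1 (also known as RNF61). It is propagated in E. coli through a high-copy ColE1/pUC-type origin with ampicillin selection from the β-lactamase gene. An f1 origin is also present, which allows single-stranded DNA production. For selection in mammalian cells, the backbone carries a neomycin phosphotransferase gene driven by the SV40 enhancer/early promoter and terminated by the SV40 polyadenylation signal, which permits G418 selection of stable transfectants.

The expression cassette consists of the CMV immediate-early enhancer and promoter, a short FLAG epitope sequence (annotated as a fragment of 3xFLAG, in keeping with a backbone-encoded FLAG tag), the MKRN1 coding segment, and the bovine growth hormone polyadenylation signal. The annotated MKRN1 segment spans 840 nt, which matches residues 1–280. T7 and SP6 promoters flank the insert and could support in vitro transcription. The restriction sites used for cloning are not recorded. Several small annotations, including a truncated HIV-1 LTR fragment, a ble fragment, lac regulatory elements and a bom fragment, are probably backbone remnants or partial similarity matches rather than functional parts.

MKRN1 is an E3 ubiquitin ligase whose substrates include p53 and p21 (CDKN1A), and it influences the balance between cell cycle arrest and apoptosis. This N-terminal fragment would typically serve as a deletion construct for overexpression studies, with the FLAG tag allowing detection or immunoprecipitation, for example to map the regions needed for substrate binding or ligase function. The record does not state which domains the truncation retains or removes.
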