Features (pLannotate 1.2.2; 22 found; start..end, strand, type, name):
     36..80      -  misc_feature   bom (fragment): basis of mobility region from pBR322
    235..614     +  enhancer       CMV enhancer: human cytomegalovirus immediate early enhancer
    615..818     +  promoter       CMV promoter: human cytomegalovirus (CMV) immediate early promoter
    814..847     +  LTR            5' LTR (truncated) (fragment): truncated 5' long terminal repeat (LTR) from HIV-1
    863..881     +  promoter       T7 promoter: promoter for bacteriophage T7 RNA polymerase
    907..931     +  CDS            3xFLAG (fragment): three tandem FLAG® epitope tags
    952..1791    +  CDS            MKRN1 (fragment): MKRN1_HUMAN - Also known as RNF61. Experimental evidence at protein level: Swiss-Prot protein existence level 1. E3 ubiquitin ligase catalyzing the covalent attachment of ubiquitin moieties onto substrate proteins. These substrates include FILIP1, p53/TP53, CDKN1A and TERT. Keeps cells alive by suppressing p53/TP53 under normal conditions, but stimulates apoptosis by repressing CDKN1A under stress conditions. Acts as a negative regulator of telomerase. Has negative and positive effects on RNA polymerase II- dependent transcription. From Homo sapiens (Human).
   1822..1840    -  promoter       SP6 promoter: promoter for bacteriophage SP6 RNA polymerase
   1866..2090    +  polyA_signal   bGH poly(A) signal: bovine growth hormone polyadenylation signal
   2094..2115    +  promoter       SV40 promoter (fragment): SV40 enhancer and early promoter
   2136..2564    +  rep_origin     f1 ori (sequence partly withheld): f1 bacteriophage origin of replication; arrow indicates direction of (+) strand synthesis
   2578..2908    +  promoter       SV40 promoter: SV40 enhancer and early promoter
   2975..3766    +  CDS            neo: KKA2_KLEPN - Also known as kan, nptII. Experimental evidence at protein level: Swiss-Prot protein existence level 1. Resistance to kanamycin, neomycin, paromomycin, ribostamycin, butirosin and gentamicin B. From Klebsiella pneumoniae.
   3790..3948    +  CDS            ble (fragment): BLE_KLEPN - Experimental evidence at protein level: Swiss-Prot protein existence level 1. Binding protein with a strong affinity to the bleomycin family of antibiotics. Binds to CL990; an antimitotic-antibiotic compound. From Klebsiella pneumoniae.
   3943..4064    +  polyA_signal   SV40 poly(A) signal: SV40 polyadenylation signal
   4137..4153    -  protein_bind   lac operator: The lac repressor binds to the lac operator to inhibit transcription in E. coli. This inhibition can be relieved by adding lactose or isopropyl-β-D-thiogalactopyranoside (IPTG). lac repressor encoded by lacI
   4161..4191    -  promoter       lac promoter: promoter for the E. coli lac operon
   4206..4227    -  protein_bind   CAP binding site: CAP binding activates transcription in the presence of cAMP. E. coli catabolite activator protein
   4240..4332    -  CDS            lacI (fragment): lac repressor; lacI; The lac repressor binds to the lac operator to inhibit transcription in E. coli. This inhibition can be relieved by adding lactose or isopropyl-β-D-thiogalactopyranoside (IPTG).
   4515..5103    -  rep_origin     ori: high-copy-number ColE1/pMB1/pBR322/pUC origin of replication
   5274..6134    -  CDS            AmpR: β-lactamase; bla; confers resistance to ampicillin, carbenicillin, and related antibiotics
   6135..6239    -  promoter       AmpR promoter: bla
>Addgene plasmid #78752 | pcDNA3-FLAG/MKRN1(1-280) | addgene full sequence | sequence record 149949 | Addgene assembled sequence
GACGGATCGGGAGATCTCCCGATCCCCTATGGTCGACTCTCAGTACAATCTGCTCTGATGCCGCATAGTT
AAGCCAGTATCTGCTCCCTGCTTGTGTGTTGGAGGTCGCTGAGTAGTGCGCGAGCAAAATTTAAGCTACA
ACAAGGCAAGGCTTGACCGACAATTGCATGAAGAATCTGCTTAGGGTTAGGCGTTTTGCGCTGCTTCGCG
ATGTACGGGCCAGATATACGCGTTGACATTGATTATTGACTAGTTATTAATAGTAATCAATTACGGGGTC
ATTAGTTCATAGCCCATATATGGAGTTCCGCGTTACATAACTTACGGTAAATGGCCCGCCTGGCTGACCG
CCCAACGACCCCCGCCCATTGACGTCAATAATGACGTATGTTCCCATAGTAACGCCAATAGGGACTTTCC
ATTGACGTCAATGGGTGGACTATTTACGGTAAACTGCCCACTTGGCAGTACATCAAGTGTATCATATGCC
AAGTACGCCCCCTATTGACGTCAATGACGGTAAATGGCCCGCCTGGCATTATGCCCAGTACATGACCTTA
TGGGACTTTCCTACTTGGCAGTACATCTACGTATTAGTCATCGCTATTACCATGGTGATGCGGTTTTGGC
AGTACATCAATGGGCGTGGATAGCGGTTTGACTCACGGGGATTTCCAAGTCTCCACCCCATTGACGTCAA
TGGGAGTTTGTTTTGGCACCAAAATCAACGGGACTTTCCAAAATGTCGTAACAACTCCGCCCCATTGACG
CAAATGGGCGGTAGGCGTGTACGGTGGGAGGTCTATATAAGCAGAGCTCTCTGGCTAACTAGAGAACCCA
CTGCTTACTGGCTTATCGAAATTAATACGACTCACTATAGGGAGACCCAAGCTTGCCGCCACCATGGATT
ACAAGGATGACGACGATAAGAGCGCGGGCGGATCCGAATTCATGGCGGAGGCTGCAACTCCCGGAACAAC
AGCCACAACATCAGGAGCAGGAGCGGCAGCGGCGACGGCGGCAGCAGCCTCCCCCACCCCGATCCCCACA
GTCACCGCCCCGTCCCTGGGGGCGGGCGGAGGGGGCGGCGGCAGCGACGGCAGCGGCGGCGGCTGGACTA
AACAGGTCACCTGCAGGTATTTTATGCATGGGGTTTGTAAGGAAGGAGACAACTGTCGCTACTCGCATGA
CCTCTCTGACAGTCCGTATAGTGTAGTGTGCAAGTATTTTCAGCGAGGGTACTGTATTTATGGAGACCGC
TGCAGATATGAACATAGCAAACCATTGAAACAGGAAGAAGCAACTGCTACAGAGCTAACTACAAAGTCAT
CCCTTGCTGCTTCCTCAAGTCTCTCATCGATAGTTGGACCACTTGTTGAAATGAATACAGGCGAAGCTGA
GTCAAGAAATTCAAACTTTGCAACTGTAGGAGCAGGTTCAGAGGACTGGGTGAATGCTATTGAGTTTGTT
CCTGGGCAACCCTACTGTGGCCGTACTGCGCCTTCCTGCACTGAAGCACCCCTGCAGGGCTCAGTGACCA
AGGAAGAATCAGAGAAAGAGCAAACCGCCGTGGAGACAAAGAAGCAGCTGTGCCCCTATGCTGCAGTGGG
AGAGTGCCGATACGGGGAGAACTGTGTGTATCTCCACGGAGATTCTTGTGACATGTGTGGGCTGCAGGTC
CTGCATCCAATGGATGCTGCCCAGAGATCGCAGCATATCAAATCGTGCATTGAGGCCCATGAGAAGGACA
TGGAGCTCTCATTTGCCGTGCAGCGCAGCAAGGACATGGTGTAACTCGAGCATGCATCTAGAGGGCCCTA
TTCTATAGTGTCACCTAAATGCTAGAGCTCGCTGATCAGCCTCGACTGTGCCTTCTAGTTGCCAGCCATC
TGTTGTTTGCCCCTCCCCCGTGCCTTCCTTGACCCTGGAAGGTGCCACTCCCACTGTCCTTTCCTAATAA
AATGAGGAAATTGCATCGCATTGTCTGAGTAGGTGTCATTCTATTCTGGGGGGTGGGGTGGGGCAGGACA
GCAAGGGGGAGGATTGGGAAGACAATAGCAGGCATGCTGGGGATGCGGTGGGCTCTATGGCTTCTGAGGC
GGAAAGAACCAGCTGGGGCTCTAGGGGGTATCCCC
[124 nt withheld, positions 2136-2259]
C
[32 nt withheld, positions 2261-2292]
CA
[57 nt withheld, positions 2295-2351]
A
[49 nt withheld, positions 2353-2401]
CCTTTGACGTTGGAGTCCACGTTCTTT
[37 nt withheld, positions 2429-2465]
ACCCTATCTCGGTCTATTCTTTTGATTTATAAGGGATTTTGGGGATTTCGGCCTATTGGTTAAAAAATGA
GCTGATTTAACAAAAATTTAACGCGAATTAATTCTGTGGAATGTGTGTCAGTTAGGGTGTGGAAAGTCCC
CAGGCTCCCCAGGCAGGCAGAAGTATGCAAAGCATGCATCTCAATTAGTCAGCAACCAGGTGTGGAAAGT
CCCCAGGCTCCCCAGCAGGCAGAAGTATGCAAAGCATGCATCTCAATTAGTCAGCAACCATAGTCCCGCC
CCTAACTCCGCCCATCCCGCCCCTAACTCCGCCCAGTTCCGCCCATTCTCCGCCCCATGGCTGACTAATT
TTTTTTATTTATGCAGAGGCCGAGGCCGCCTCTGCCTCTGAGCTATTCCAGAAGTAGTGAGGAGGCTTTT
TTGGAGGCCTAGGCTTTTGCAAAAAGCTCCCGGGAGCTTGTATATCCATTTTCGGATCTGATCAAGAGAC
AGGATGAGGATCGTTTCGCATGATTGAACAAGATGGATTGCACGCAGGTTCTCCGGCCGCTTGGGTGGAG
AGGCTATTCGGCTATGACTGGGCACAACAGACAATCGGCTGCTCTGATGCCGCCGTGTTCCGGCTGTCAG
CGCAGGGGCGCCCGGTTCTTTTTGTCAAGACCGACCTGTCCGGTGCCCTGAATGAACTGCAGGACGAGGC
AGCGCGGCTATCGTGGCTGGCCACGACGGGCGTTCCTTGCGCAGCTGTGCTCGACGTTGTCACTGAAGCG
GGAAGGGACTGGCTGCTATTGGGCGAAGTGCCGGGGCAGGATCTCCTGTCATCTCACCTTGCTCCTGCCG
AGAAAGTATCCATCATGGCTGATGCAATGCGGCGGCTGCATACGCTTGATCCGGCTACCTGCCCATTCGA
CCACCAAGCGAAACATCGCATCGAGCGAGCACGTACTCGGATGGAAGCCGGTCTTGTCGATCAGGATGAT
CTGGACGAAGAGCATCAGGGGCTCGCGCCAGCCGAACTGTTCGCCAGGCTCAAGGCGCGCATGCCCGACG
GCGAGGATCTCGTCGTGACCCATGGCGATGCCTGCTTGCCGAATATCATGGTGGAAAATGGCCGCTTTTC
TGGATTCATCGACTGTGGCCGGCTGGGTGTGGCGGACCGCTATCAGGACATAGCGTTGGCTACCCGTGAT
ATTGCTGAAGAGCTTGGCGGCGAATGGGCTGACCGCTTCCTCGTGCTTTACGGTATCGCCGCTCCCGATT
CGCAGCGCATCGCCTTCTATCGCCTTCTTGACGAGTTCTTCTGAGCGGGACTCTGGGGTTCGAAATGACC
GACCAAGCGACGCCCAACCTGCCATCACGAGATTTCGATTCCACCGCCGCCTTCTATGAAAGGTTGGGCT
TCGGAATCGTTTTCCGGGACGCCGGCTGGATGATCCTCCAGCGCGGGGATCTCATGCTGGAGTTCTTCGC
CCACCCCAACTTGTTTATTGCAGCTTATAATGGTTACAAATAAAGCAATAGCATCACAAATTTCACAAAT
AAAGCATTTTTTTCACTGCATTCTAGTTGTGGTTTGTCCAAACTCATCAATGTATCTTATCATGTCTGTA
TACCGTCGACCTCTAGCTAGAGCTTGGCGTAATCATGGTCATAGCTGTTTCCTGTGTGAAATTGTTATCC
GCTCACAATTCCACACAACATACGAGCCGGAAGCATAAAGTGTAAAGCCTGGGGTGCCTAATGAGTGAGC
TAACTCACATTAATTGCGTTGCGCTCACTGCCCGCTTTCCAGTCGGGAAACCTGTCGTGCCAGCTGCATT
AATGAATCGGCCAACGCGCGGGGAGAGGCGGTTTGCGTATTGGGCGCTCTTCCGCTTCCTCGCTCACTGA
CTCGCTGCGCTCGGTCGTTCGGCTGCGGCGAGCGGTATCAGCTCACTCAAAGGCGGTAATACGGTTATCC
ACAGAATCAGGGGATAACGCAGGAAAGAACATGTGAGCAAAAGGCCAGCAAAAGGCCAGGAACCGTAAAA
AGGCCGCGTTGCTGGCGTTTTTCCATAGGCTCCGCCCCCCTGACGAGCATCACAAAAATCGACGCTCAAG
TCAGAGGTGGCGAAACCCGACAGGACTATAAAGATACCAGGCGTTTCCCCCTGGAAGCTCCCTCGTGCGC
TCTCCTGTTCCGACCCTGCCGCTTACCGGATACCTGTCCGCCTTTCTCCCTTCGGGAAGCGTGGCGCTTT
CTCAATGCTCACGCTGTAGGTATCTCAGTTCGGTGTAGGTCGTTCGCTCCAAGCTGGGCTGTGTGCACGA
ACCCCCCGTTCAGCCCGACCGCTGCGCCTTATCCGGTAACTATCGTCTTGAGTCCAACCCGGTAAGACAC
GACTTATCGCCACTGGCAGCAGCCACTGGTAACAGGATTAGCAGAGCGAGGTATGTAGGCGGTGCTACAG
AGTTCTTGAAGTGGTGGCCTAACTACGGCTACACTAGAAGGACAGTATTTGGTATCTGCGCTCTGCTGAA
GCCAGTTACCTTCGGAAAAAGAGTTGGTAGCTCTTGATCCGGCAAACAAACCACCGCTGGTAGCGGTGGT
TTTTTTGTTTGCAAGCAGCAGATTACGCGCAGAAAAAAAGGATCTCAAGAAGATCCTTTGATCTTTTCTA
CGGGGTCTGACGCTCAGTGGAACGAAAACTCACGTTAAGGGATTTTGGTCATGAGATTATCAAAAAGGAT
CTTCACCTAGATCCTTTTAAATTAAAAATGAAGTTTTAAATCAATCTAAAGTATATATGAGTAAACTTGG
TCTGACAGTTACCAATGCTTAATCAGTGAGGCACCTATCTCAGCGATCTGTCTATTTCGTTCATCCATAG
TTGCCTGACTCCCCGTCGTGTAGATAACTACGATACGGGAGGGCTTACCATCTGGCCCCAGTGCTGCAAT
GATACCGCGAGACCCACGCTCACCGGCTCCAGATTTATCAGCAATAAACCAGCCAGCCGGAAGGGCCGAG
CGCAGAAGTGGTCCTGCAACTTTATCCGCCTCCATCCAGTCTATTAATTGTTGCCGGGAAGCTAGAGTAA
GTAGTTCGCCAGTTAATAGTTTGCGCAACGTTGTTGCCATTGCTACAGGCATCGTGGTGTCACGCTCGTC
GTTTGGTATGGCTTCATTCAGCTCCGGTTCCCAACGATCAAGGCGAGTTACATGATCCCCCATGTTGTGC
AAAAAAGCGGTTAGCTCCTTCGGTCCTCCGATCGTTGTCAGAAGTAAGTTGGCCGCAGTGTTATCACTCA
TGGTTATGGCAGCACTGCATAATTCTCTTACTGTCATGCCATCCGTAAGATGCTTTTCTGTGACTGGTGA
GTACTCAACCAAGTCATTCTGAGAATAGTGTATGCGGCGACCGAGTTGCTCTTGCCCGGCGTCAATACGG
GATAATACCGCGCCACATAGCAGAACTTTAAAAGTGCTCATCATTGGAAAACGTTCTTCGGGGCGAAAAC
TCTCAAGGATCTTACCGCTGTTGAGATCCAGTTCGATGTAACCCACTCGTGCACCCAACTGATCTTCAGC
ATCTTTTACTTTCACCAGCGTTTCTGGGTGAGCAAAAACAGGAAGGCAAAATGCCGCAAAAAAGGGAATA
AGGGCGACACGGAAATGTTGAATACTCATACTCTTCCTTTTTCAATATTATTGAAGCATTTATCAGGGTT
ATTGTCTCATGAGCGGATACATATTTGAATGTATTTAGAAAAATAAACAAATAGGGGTTCCGCGCACATT
TCCCCGAAAAGTGCCACCTGACGTC
