>Addgene plasmid #78752 | pcDNA3-FLAG/MKRN1(1-280) | addgene partial sequence | sequence record 149947 | CMV-F 5'-CGCAAATGGGCGGTAGGCGTG-3'
ACTAGAGAACCCACTGCTTACTGGCTTATCGAAATTAATACGACTCACTATAGGGAGACCCAAGCTTGCC
GCCACCATGGATTACAAGGATGACGACGATAAGAGCGCGGGCGGATCCGAATTCATGGCGGAGGCTGCAA
CTCCCGGAACAACAGCCACAACATCAGGAGCAGGAGCGGCAGCGGCGACGGCGGCAGCAGCCTCCCCCAC
CCCGATCCCCACAGTCACCGCCCCGTCCCTGGGGGCGGGCGGAGGGGGCGGCGGCAGCGACGGCAGCGGC
GGCGGCTGGACTAAACAGGTCACCTGCAGGTATTTTATGCATGGGGTTTGTAAGGAAGGAGACAACTGTC
GCTACTCGCATGACCTCTCTGACAGTCCGTATAGTGTAGTGTGCAAGTATTTTCAGCGAGGGTACTGTAT
TTATGGAGACCGCTGCAGATATGAACATAGCAAACCATTGAAACAGGAAGAAGCAACTGCTACAGAGCTA
ACTACAAAGTCATCCCTTGCTGCTTCCTCAAGTCTCTCATCGATAGTTGGACCACTTGTTGAAATGAATA
CAGGCGAAGCTGAGTCAAGAAATTCAAACTTTGCAACTGTAGGAGCAGGTTCAGAGGACTGGGTGAATGC
TATTGAGTTTGTTCCTGGGCAACCCTACTGTGGCCGTACTGCGCCTTCCTGCACTGAAGCACCCCTGCAG
GGCTCAGTGACCAAGGAAGAATCAGAGAAAGAGCAAACCGCCGTGGAGACAAAGAAGCAGCTGTGCCCCT
ATGCTGCAGTGGGAGAGTGCCGATACGGGGAGAACTGTGTGTATCTCCACGGAGATTCTTGTGACATGTG
TGGGCTGCA
