>Addgene plasmid #78752 | pcDNA3-FLAG/MKRN1(1-280) | addgene partial sequence | sequence record 149948 | BGH-rev 5'-TAGAAGGCACAGTCGAGG-3'
CTATAGAATAGGGCCCTCTAGATGCATGCTCGAGTTACACCATGTCCTTGCTGCGCTGCACGGCAAATGA
GAGCTCCATGTCCTTCTCATGGGCCTCAATGCACGATTTGATATGCTGCGATCTCTGGGCAGCATCCATT
GGATGCAGGACCTGCAGCCCACACATGTCACAAGAATCTCCGTGGAGATACACACAGTTCTCCCCGTATC
GGCACTCTCCCACTGCAGCATAGGGGCACAGCTGCTTCTTTGTCTCCACGGCGGTTTGCTCTTTCTCTGA
TTCTTCCTTGGTCACTGAGCCCTGCAGGGGTGCTTCAGTGCAGGAAGGCGCAGTACGGCCACAGTAGGGT
TGCCCAGGAACAAACTCAATAGCATTCACCCAGTCCTCTGAACCTGCTCCTACAGTTGCAAAGTTTGAAT
TTCTTGACTCAGCTTCGCCTGTATTCATTTCAACAAGTGGTCCAACTATCGATGAGAGACTTGAGGAAGC
AGCAAGGGATGACTTTGTAGTTAGCTCTGTAGCAGTTGCTTCTTCCTGTTTCAATGGTTTGCTATGTTCA
TATCTGCAGCGGTCTCCATAAATACAGTACCCTCGCTGAAAATACTTGCACACTACACTATACGGACTGT
CAGAGAGGTCATGCGAGTAGCGACAGTTGTCTCCTTCCTTACAAACCCCATGCATAAAATACCTGCAGGT
GACCTGTTTAGTCCAGCCGCCGCCGCTGCCGTCGCTGCCGCCGCCCCCTCCGCCCGCCCCCAGGGACGGG
GCGGTGACTGTGGGGATCGGGGTGGGGGAGGCTGCTG
